Addgene plasmid #98128: CMYA5tnC/pENTR3C
Purpose: CMYA5 (NM_153610, nt 11648 to 12279) in pENTR3C, Gateway Entry vector
Depositing lab: Rita Shiang. Depositing organization: Virginia Commonwealth University.
Backbone
  Vector backbone: pENTR3C
  Backbone manufacturer: Invitrogen
  Backbone size w/o insert (bp): 2723
  Total vector size (bp): 2881
  Modifications to backbone: ccdB gene is placed
  Vector type: Unspecified
Growth in bacteria
  Bacterial resistance: Kanamycin, 50 μg/mL
  Growth temperature: 37°C
  Growth strain: DH5alpha
  Copy number: Unknown
Gene/Insert
  Gene/Insert name: CMYA5
  Species: H. sapiens (human)
  Insert size (bp): 642
  GenBank ID: NM_153610
  Entrez Gene: CMYA5 (a.k.a. C5orf10, SPRYD2, TRIM76)
  Cloning method: Unknown
  Sequencing primers: 5′ TAAGCAGAAGGCCATCCTG; 3′ GTAACATCAGAGATTTTGAGACAC
Terms and licenses: Academic/Nonprofit Terms; Industry Terms
How to cite: CMYA5tnC/pENTR3C was a gift from Rita Shiang (Addgene plasmid # 98128 ; http://n2t.net/addgene:98128 ; RRID:Addgene_98128)
