[The description below was written by a language model from this plasmid's Addgene catalogue record and pLannotate feature annotations shown in this document.]
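Description:
CMYA5tnC/pENTR3C is a Gateway entry clone built on the Invitrogen pENTR3C backbone, carrying a fragment of the human CMYA5 gene (cardiomyopathy-associated protein 5, also known as C5orf10, SPRYD2 or TRIM76). It is a small bacterial plasmid of about 2.9 kb, maintained in E. coli through a high-copy ColE1/pUC-type origin and selected with kanamycin via an aminoglycoside phosphotransferase (KanR) gene. The annotation also flags a short RSF ori fragment at the start of the sequence, probably a partial homology match rather than a second functional origin.

The insert corresponds to nucleotides 11648 to 12279 of the reference transcript NM_153610, listed as 642 bp and annotated as a roughly 630 bp partial CMYA5 coding sequence. It sits between attL1 and attL2, the recombination sites used in the Gateway LR Clonase reaction. The backbone note about ccdB is terse. No ccdB feature appears in the annotated sequence, consistent with the CMYA5 fragment having replaced the counter-selection cassette that normally sits between the att sites in the empty vector. The rrnB T1 and T2 transcription terminators lie upstream of attL1, insulating the insert from read-through transcription from the backbone. No promoter, tag or reporter is annotated for the insert, as expected for an entry vector that is not itself designed for expression.

The plasmid serves as a donor for moving this CMYA5 segment by LR recombination into attR-containing destination vectors, which then supply the promoters or fusion partners needed for a given experiment. The record does not state the intended downstream application or the cloning method.
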