Features (pLannotate 1.2.2; 8 found; start..end, strand, type, name):
      1..56      +  rep_origin     RSF ori (fragment): Plasmids containing the RSF 1030 origin of replication can be propagated in E. coli cells that contain additional plasmids with compatible origins.
    116..159     -  terminator     rrnB T1 terminator: Escherichia coli rrnB; transcription terminator T1 from the E. coli rrnB gene
    291..318     +  terminator     rrnB T2 terminator: transcription terminator T2 from the E. coli rrnB gene
    368..467     +  protein_bind   attL1: mutant version of attL; recombination site for the Gateway® LR reaction LR Clonase™
    476..1108    +  CDS            CMYA5 (fragment): CMYA5_HUMAN - Also known as C5orf10, DTNBP2, SPRYD2, TRIM76. Experimental evidence at protein level: Swiss-Prot protein existence level 1. May serve as an anchoring protein that mediates the subcellular compartmentation of protein kinase A (PKA) via binding to PRKAR2A (By similarity). May function as a repressor of calcineurin- mediated transcriptional activity. May attenuate calcineurin ability to induce slow-fiber gene program in muscle and may negatively modulate skeletal muscle regeneration (By similarity). Plays a role in the assembly of ryanodine receptor (RYR2) clusters in striated musc
   1120..1219    -  protein_bind   attL2: mutant version of attL; recombination site for the Gateway® LR reaction LR Clonase™
   1342..2151    +  CDS            KanR: aminoglycoside phosphotransferase; aph(3')-Ia; confers resistance to kanamycin in bacteria or G418 (Geneticin®) in eukaryotes
   2241..2829    +  rep_origin     ori: high-copy-number ColE1/pMB1/pBR322/pUC origin of replication
>Addgene plasmid #98128 | CMYA5tnC/pENTR3C | addgene full sequence | sequence record 190021 | Addgene NGS Result
CTCACATGTTCTTTCCTGCGTTATCCCCTGATTCTGTGGATAACCGTATTACCGCTAGCATGGATCTCGG
GGACGTCTAACTACTAAGCGAGAGTAGGGAACTGCCAGGCATCAAATAAAACGAAAGGCTCAGTCGGAAG
ACTGGGCCTTTCGTTTTATCTGTTGTTTGTCGGTGAACGCTCTCCTGAGTAGGACAAATCCGCCGGGAGC
GGATTTGAACGTTGTGAAGCAACGGCCCGGAGGGTGGCGGGCAGGACGCCCGCCATAAACTGCCAGGCAT
CAAACTAAGCAGAAGGCCATCCTGACGGATGGCCTTTTTGCGTTTCTACAAACTCTTCCTGTTAGTTAGT
TACTTAAGCTCGGGCCCCAAATAATGATTTTATTTTGACTGATAGTGACCTGTTCGTTGCAACAAATTGA
TAAGCAATGCTTTTTTATAATGCCAACTTTGTACAAAAAAGCAGGCTCTTTCATGGGACTCCAGCTGAAA
GTTAACCTCCAACCCAATGATAACTACTTTTTCTATGTGAGGGCCATCAATGCATTTGGGACAAGTGAAC
AGAGTGAAGCTGCTCTCATCTCCACCAGAGGAACCAGATTTCTCTTGTTGAGAGAAACAGCTCATCCTGC
TCTACACATTTCCTCAAGTGGGACAGTGATCAGCTTTGGTGAGAGGAGACGGCTGACGGAAATCCCGTCA
GTGCTGGGTGAGGAGCTGCCTTCCTGTGGCCAGCATTACTGGGAAACCACAGTCACAGACTGCCCAGCAT
ATCGACTCGGCATCTGCTCCAGCTCGGCTGTGCAGGCAGGTGCCCTAGGACAAGGGGAGACCTCATGGTA
CATGCACTGCTCTGAGCCACAGAGATACACATTTTTCTACAGTGGTATTGTGAGTGATGTTCATGTGACT
GAGCGTCCAGCCAGAGTGGGCATCCTGCTGGACTACAACAACCAGAGACTTATCTTCATCAACGCAGAGA
GCGAGCAGTTGCTCTTCATCATCAGGCACAGGTTTAATGAGGGTGTCCACCCTGCCTTTGCCCTGGAGAA
ACCTGGAAAATGTACTTTGCACCTGGGGATAGAGCCCCCGGATTCTGTAAGGCACAAGGAATTATCTAGA
CCCAGCTTTCTTGTACAAAGTTGGCATTATAAGAAAGCATTGCTTATCAATTTGTTGCAACGAACAGGTC
ACTATCAGTCAAAATAAAATCATTATTTGCCATCCAGCTGCAGCTCTGGCCCGTGTCTCAAAATCTCTGA
TGTTACATTGCACAAGATAAAAATATATCATCATGAACAATAAAACTGTCTGCTTACATAAACAGTAATA
CAAGGGGTGTTATGAGCCATATTCAACGGGAAACGTCGAGGCCGCGATTAAATTCCAACATGGATGCTGA
TTTATATGGGTATAAATGGGCTCGCGATAATGTCGGGCAATCAGGTGCGACAATCTATCGCTTGTATGGG
AAGCCCGATGCGCCAGAGTTGTTTCTGAAACATGGCAAAGGTAGCGTTGCCAATGATGTTACAGATGAGA
TGGTCAGACTAAACTGGCTGACGGAATTTATGCCTCTTCCGACCATCAAGCATTTTATCCGTACTCCTGA
TGATGCATGGTTACTCACCACTGCGATCCCCGGAAAAACAGCATTCCAGGTATTAGAAGAATATCCTGAT
TCAGGTGAAAATATTGTTGATGCGCTGGCAGTGTTCCTGCGCCGGTTGCATTCGATTCCTGTTTGTAATT
GTCCTTTTAACAGCGATCGCGTATTTCGTCTCGCTCAGGCGCAATCACGAATGAATAACGGTTTGGTTGA
TGCGAGTGATTTTGATGACGAGCGTAATGGCTGGCCTGTTGAACAAGTCTGGAAAGAAATGCATAAACTT
TTGCCATTCTCACCGGATTCAGTCGTCACTCATGGTGATTTCTCACTTGATAACCTTATTTTTGACGAGG
GGAAATTAATAGGTTGTATTGATGTTGGACGAGTCGGAATCGCAGACCGATACCAGGATCTTGCCATCCT
ATGGAACTGCCTCGGTGAGTTTTCTCCTTCATTACAGAAACGGCTTTTTCAAAAATATGGTATTGATAAT
CCTGATATGAATAAATTGCAGTTTCATTTGATGCTCGATGAGTTTTTCTAATCAGAATTGGTTAATTGGT
TGTAACATTATTCAGATTGGGCCCCGTTCCACTGAGCGTCAGACCCCGTAGAAAAGATCAAAGGATCTTC
TTGAGATCCTTTTTTTCTGCGCGTAATCTGCTGCTTGCAAACAAAAAAACCACCGCTACCAGCGGTGGTT
TGTTTGCCGGATCAAGAGCTACCAACTCTTTTTCCGAAGGTAACTGGCTTCAGCAGAGCGCAGATACCAA
ATACTGTTCTTCTAGTGTAGCCGTAGTTAGGCCACCACTTCAAGAACTCTGTAGCACCGCCTACATACCT
CGCTCTGCTAATCCTGTTACCAGTGGCTGCTGCCAGTGGCGATAAGTCGTGTCTTACCGGGTTGGACTCA
AGACGATAGTTACCGGATAAGGCGCAGCGGTCGGGCTGAACGGGGGGTTCGTGCACACAGCCCAGCTTGG
AGCGAACGACCTACACCGAACTGAGATACCTACAGCGTGAGCTATGAGAAAGCGCCACGCTTCCCGAAGG
GAGAAAGGCGGACAGGTATCCGGTAAGCGGCAGGGTCGGAACAGGAGAGCGCACGAGGGAGCTTCCAGGG
GGAAACGCCTGGTATCTTTATAGTCCTGTCGGGTTTCGCCACCTCTGACTTGAGCGTCGATTTTTGTGAT
GCTCGTCAGGGGGGCGGAGCCTATGGAAAAACGCCAGCAACGCGGCCTTTTTACGGTTCCTGGCCTTTTG
CTGGCCTTTTG
